Addgene plasmid #122314: px335-sgRNA-EF(Cas9n)-Rad21-R
Purpose: Expresses sgRNA targeting mouse Rad21 and Cas9 nickase in mammalian cells
Depositing lab: Hiroshi Ochiai. Depositing organization: Hiroshima University. Publication: Genome-wide kinetic properties of transcriptional bursting in mouse embryonic stem cells. Ochiai H, Hayashi T, Umeda M, Yoshimura M, Harada A, Shimizu Y, Nakano K, Saitoh N, Liu Z, Yamamoto T, Okamura T, Ohkawa Y, Kimura H, Nikaido I. Sci Adv. 2020 Jun 17;6(25):eaaz6699. doi: 10.1126/sciadv.aaz6699. eCollection 2020 Jun. PubMed 32596448.
Backbone
  Vector backbone: px335
  Backbone size w/o insert (bp): 8427
  Total vector size (bp): 8447
  Modifications to backbone: We applied an optimized sgRNA design (sgRNA(F+E)) (Chen et al., Cell, 2013)
  Vector type: Mammalian Expression
Growth in bacteria
  Bacterial resistance: Ampicillin, 100 μg/mL
  Growth temperature: 37°C
  Growth strain: DH5alpha
  Copy number: High Copy
Gene/Insert
  Gene/Insert name: sgRNA for mouse Rad21
  gRNA/shRNA sequence: CCACGGTTCCATATTATCTG
  Species: Synthetic
  Cloning method: Restriction Enzyme; 5′ cloning site BbsI (destroyed during cloning); 3′ cloning site BbsI (destroyed during cloning)
  Sequencing primers: 5′ LKO1_5_primer
Terms and licenses: Academic/Nonprofit Terms; Industry Terms: Not Available to Industry
How to cite: px335-sgRNA-EF(Cas9n)-Rad21-R was a gift from Hiroshi Ochiai (Addgene plasmid # 122314 ; http://n2t.net/addgene:122314 ; RRID:Addgene_122314)
