[The description below was written by a language model from this plasmid's Addgene catalogue record and pLannotate feature annotations shown in this document.]
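Description:
px335-sgRNA-EF(Cas9n)-Rad21-R is a mammalian expression plasmid of about 8.4 kb built on the px335 backbone. It delivers both a single guide RNA against mouse Rad21 and the Streptococcus pyogenes Cas9 nickase from one vector. It is propagated in E. coli as a high-copy plasmid through a ColE1/pUC-type origin and selected with ampicillin via the bla gene. A filamentous phage origin (called f1 in one annotation and M13 in the other) and a single AAV2 inverted terminal repeat are also present as backbone remnants. With only one ITR annotated, the record gives no indication that the plasmid is meant for AAV packaging. No mammalian selection marker or fluorescent reporter is annotated.

The guide cassette uses the human U6 RNA polymerase III promoter. A 20-nt synthetic spacer was cloned between two BbsI sites that were destroyed in the process. The scaffold was modified to the optimized sgRNA(F+E) design, which probably explains why the annotation software detects it only as tracrRNA and gRNA scaffold fragments. Downstream, a CMV enhancer, chicken β-actin promoter and hybrid intron drive the Cas9 open reading frame, which ends at a bovine growth hormone polyadenylation signal. The software splits Cas9 into overlapping N- and C-terminal portions, but these form one continuous coding region. A short match to an HA-type epitope tag lies just upstream. The nickase status comes from the catalogue entry, since the feature tables do not annotate the inactivating mutation.

Because a nickase cuts only one DNA strand, such plasmids are usually used in pairs, and the "-R" suffix suggests a companion guide, though the record does not describe one. The depositor and sequencing-derived records differ by two bases in length but show the same feature layout.
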