Features (pLannotate 1.2.2; 18 found; start..end, strand, type, name):
      1..241     +  promoter       U6 promoter: RNA polymerase III promoter for human U6 snRNA
    289..356     +  misc_RNA       tracrRNA (fragment): trans-activating CRISPR RNA for the Streptococcus pyogenes CRISPR/Cas9 system
    363..406     +  misc_RNA       gRNA scaffold (fragment): guide RNA scaffold for the Streptococcus pyogenes CRISPR/Cas9 system
    453..738     +  enhancer       CMV enhancer: human cytomegalovirus immediate early enhancer; contains an 18-bp deletion relative to the standard CMV enhancer
    740..1017    +  promoter       chicken β-actin promoter: No description available
   1018..1246    +  intron         hybrid intron: hybrid between chicken β-actin (CBA) and minute virus of mice (MMV) introns (Gray et al., 2011)
   1267..1294    +  CDS            3xHA (fragment): three tandem HA epitope tags
   1327..3042    +  CDS            Cas9(N): N-terminal portion of Streptococcus pyogenes Cas9 (Zetsche et al., 2015)
   2929..5427    +  CDS            Cas9(C): C-terminal portion of Streptococcus pyogenes Cas9 (Zetsche et al., 2015)
   5494..5605    +  polyA_signal   bGH poly(A) signal: bovine growth hormone polyadenylation signal
   5710..5850    +  repeat_region  AAV2 ITR: inverted terminal repeat of adeno-associated virus serotype 2 inverted
   5855..5906    -  misc_feature   bom (fragment): basis of mobility region from pBR322
   5925..6305    +  rep_origin     M13 ori (sequence partly withheld): M13 bacteriophage origin of replication; arrow indicates direction of (+) strand synthesis
   6381..6430    -  misc_feature   bom (fragment): basis of mobility region from pBR322
   6532..6567    -  CDS            rop (fragment): Rop protein, which maintains plasmids at low copy number; rop
   6662..6766    +  promoter       AmpR promoter: bla
   6767..7627    +  CDS            AmpR: β-lactamase; bla; confers resistance to ampicillin, carbenicillin, and related antibiotics
   7798..8386    +  rep_origin     ori: high-copy-number ColE1/pMB1/pBR322/pUC origin of replication
>Addgene plasmid #122314 | px335-sgRNA-EF(Cas9n)-Rad21-R | depositor full sequence | sequence record 233503 | px335-sgRNA-EF(Cas9n)-Rad21-R sequence 8447 bps
GAGGGCCTATTTCCCATGATTCCTTCATATTTGCATATACGATACAAGGCTGTTAGAGAGATAATTGGAA
TTAATTTGACTGTAAACACAAAGATATTAGTACAAAATACGTGACGTAGAAAGTAATAATTTCTTGGGTA
GTTTGCAGTTTTAAAATTATGTTTTAAAATGGACTATCATATGCTTACCGTAACTTGAAAGTATTTCGAT
TTCTTGGCTTTATATATCTTGTGGAAAGGACGAAACACCGCCACGGTTCCATATTATCTGGTTTAAGAGC
TATGCTGGAAACAGCATAGCAAGTTTAAATAAGGCTAGTCCGTTATCAACTTGAAAAAGTGGCACCGAGT
CGGTGCTTTTTTGTTTTAGAGCTAGAAATAGCAAGTTAAAATAAGGCTAGTCCGTTTTTAGCGCGTGCGC
CAATTCTGCAGACAAATGGCTCTAGAGGTACCCGTTACATAACTTACGGTAAATGGCCCGCCTGGCTGAC
CGCCCAACGACCCCCGCCCATTGACGTCAATAGTAACGCCAATAGGGACTTTCCATTGACGTCAATGGGT
GGAGTATTTACGGTAAACTGCCCACTTGGCAGTACATCAAGTGTATCATATGCCAAGTACGCCCCCTATT
GACGTCAATGACGGTAAATGGCCCGCCTGGCATTGTGCCCAGTACATGACCTTATGGGACTTTCCTACTT
GGCAGTACATCTACGTATTAGTCATCGCTATTACCATGGTCGAGGTGAGCCCCACGTTCTGCTTCACTCT
CCCCATCTCCCCCCCCTCCCCACCCCCAATTTTGTATTTATTTATTTTTTAATTATTTTGTGCAGCGATG
GGGGCGGGGGGGGGGGGGGGGCGCGCGCCAGGCGGGGCGGGGCGGGGCGAGGGGCGGGGCGGGGCGAGGC
GGAGAGGTGCGGCGGCAGCCAATCAGAGCGGCGCGCTCCGAAAGTTTCCTTTTATGGCGAGGCGGCGGCG
GCGGCGGCCCTATAAAAAGCGAAGCGCGCGGCGGGCGGGAGTCGCTGCGACGCTGCCTTCGCCCCGTGCC
CCGCTCCGCCGCCGCCTCGCGCCGCCCGCCCCGGCTCTGACTGACCGCGTTACTCCCACAGGTGAGCGGG
CGGGACGGCCCTTCTCCTCCGGGCTGTAATTAGCTGAGCAAGAGGTAAGGGTTTAAGGGATGGTTGGTTG
GTGGGGTATTAATGTTTAATTACCTGGAGCACCTGCCTGAAATCACTTTTTTTCAGGTTGGACCGGTGCC
ACCATGTACCCATACGATGTTCCAGATTACGCTTCGCCGAAGAAAAAGCGCAAGGTCGAAGCGTCCGACA
AGAAGTACAGCATCGGCCTGGCCATCGGCACCAACTCTGTGGGCTGGGCCGTGATCACCGACGAGTACAA
GGTGCCCAGCAAGAAATTCAAGGTGCTGGGCAACACCGACCGGCACAGCATCAAGAAGAACCTGATCGGA
GCCCTGCTGTTCGACAGCGGCGAAACAGCCGAGGCCACCCGGCTGAAGAGAACCGCCAGAAGAAGATACA
CCAGACGGAAGAACCGGATCTGCTATCTGCAAGAGATCTTCAGCAACGAGATGGCCAAGGTGGACGACAG
CTTCTTCCACAGACTGGAAGAGTCCTTCCTGGTGGAAGAGGATAAGAAGCACGAGCGGCACCCCATCTTC
GGCAACATCGTGGACGAGGTGGCCTACCACGAGAAGTACCCCACCATCTACCACCTGAGAAAGAAACTGG
TGGACAGCACCGACAAGGCCGACCTGCGGCTGATCTATCTGGCCCTGGCCCACATGATCAAGTTCCGGGG
CCACTTCCTGATCGAGGGCGACCTGAACCCCGACAACAGCGACGTGGACAAGCTGTTCATCCAGCTGGTG
CAGACCTACAACCAGCTGTTCGAGGAAAACCCCATCAACGCCAGCGGCGTGGACGCCAAGGCCATCCTGT
CTGCCAGACTGAGCAAGAGCAGACGGCTGGAAAATCTGATCGCCCAGCTGCCCGGCGAGAAGAAGAATGG
CCTGTTCGGCAACCTGATTGCCCTGAGCCTGGGCCTGACCCCCAACTTCAAGAGCAACTTCGACCTGGCC
GAGGATGCCAAACTGCAGCTGAGCAAGGACACCTACGACGACGACCTGGACAACCTGCTGGCCCAGATCG
GCGACCAGTACGCCGACCTGTTTCTGGCCGCCAAGAACCTGTCCGACGCCATCCTGCTGAGCGACATCCT
GAGAGTGAACACCGAGATCACCAAGGCCCCCCTGAGCGCCTCTATGATCAAGAGATACGACGAGCACCAC
CAGGACCTGACCCTGCTGAAAGCTCTCGTGCGGCAGCAGCTGCCTGAGAAGTACAAAGAGATTTTCTTCG
ACCAGAGCAAGAACGGCTACGCCGGCTACATTGACGGCGGAGCCAGCCAGGAAGAGTTCTACAAGTTCAT
CAAGCCCATCCTGGAAAAGATGGACGGCACCGAGGAACTGCTCGTGAAGCTGAACAGAGAGGACCTGCTG
CGGAAGCAGCGGACCTTCGACAACGGCAGCATCCCCCACCAGATCCACCTGGGAGAGCTGCACGCCATTC
TGCGGCGGCAGGAAGATTTTTACCCATTCCTGAAGGACAACCGGGAAAAGATCGAGAAGATCCTGACCTT
CCGCATCCCCTACTACGTGGGCCCTCTGGCCAGGGGAAACAGCAGATTCGCCTGGATGACCAGAAAGAGC
GAGGAAACCATCACCCCCTGGAACTTCGAGGAAGTGGTGGACAAGGGCGCTTCCGCCCAGAGCTTCATCG
AGCGGATGACCAACTTCGATAAGAACCTGCCCAACGAGAAGGTGCTGCCCAAGCACAGCCTGCTGTACGA
GTACTTCACCGTGTATAACGAGCTGACCAAAGTGAAATACGTGACCGAGGGAATGAGAAAGCCCGCCTTC
CTGAGCGGCGAGCAGAAAAAGGCCATCGTGGACCTGCTGTTCAAGACCAACCGGAAAGTGACCGTGAAGC
AGCTGAAAGAGGACTACTTCAAGAAAATCGAGTGCTTCGACTCCGTGGAAATCTCCGGCGTGGAAGATCG
GTTCAACGCCTCCCTGGGCACATACCACGATCTGCTGAAAATTATCAAGGACAAGGACTTCCTGGACAAT
GAGGAAAACGAGGACATTCTGGAAGATATCGTGCTGACCCTGACACTGTTTGAGGACAGAGAGATGATCG
AGGAACGGCTGAAAACCTATGCCCACCTGTTCGACGACAAAGTGATGAAGCAGCTGAAGCGGCGGAGATA
CACCGGCTGGGGCAGGCTGAGCCGGAAGCTGATCAACGGCATCCGGGACAAGCAGTCCGGCAAGACAATC
CTGGATTTCCTGAAGTCCGACGGCTTCGCCAACAGAAACTTCATGCAGCTGATCCACGACGACAGCCTGA
CCTTTAAAGAGGACATCCAGAAAGCCCAGGTGTCCGGCCAGGGCGATAGCCTGCACGAGCACATTGCCAA
TCTGGCCGGCAGCCCCGCCATTAAGAAGGGCATCCTGCAGACAGTGAAGGTGGTGGACGAGCTCGTGAAA
GTGATGGGCCGGCACAAGCCCGAGAACATCGTGATCGAAATGGCCAGAGAGAACCAGACCACCCAGAAGG
GACAGAAGAACAGCCGCGAGAGAATGAAGCGGATCGAAGAGGGCATCAAAGAGCTGGGCAGCCAGATCCT
GAAAGAACACCCCGTGGAAAACACCCAGCTGCAGAACGAGAAGCTGTACCTGTACTACCTGCAGAATGGG
CGGGATATGTACGTGGACCAGGAACTGGACATCAACCGGCTGTCCGACTACGATGTGGACCATATCGTGC
CTCAGAGCTTTCTGAAGGACGACTCCATCGACAACAAGGTGCTGACCAGAAGCGACAAGAACCGGGGCAA
GAGCGACAACGTGCCCTCCGAAGAGGTCGTGAAGAAGATGAAGAACTACTGGCGGCAGCTGCTGAACGCC
AAGCTGATTACCCAGAGAAAGTTCGACAATCTGACCAAGGCCGAGAGAGGCGGCCTGAGCGAACTGGATA
AGGCCGGCTTCATCAAGAGACAGCTGGTGGAAACCCGGCAGATCACAAAGCACGTGGCACAGATCCTGGA
CTCCCGGATGAACACTAAGTACGACGAGAATGACAAGCTGATCCGGGAAGTGAAAGTGATCACCCTGAAG
TCCAAGCTGGTGTCCGATTTCCGGAAGGATTTCCAGTTTTACAAAGTGCGCGAGATCAACAACTACCACC
ACGCCCACGACGCCTACCTGAACGCCGTCGTGGGAACCGCCCTGATCAAAAAGTACCCTAAGCTGGAAAG
CGAGTTCGTGTACGGCGACTACAAGGTGTACGACGTGCGGAAGATGATCGCCAAGAGCGAGCAGGAAATC
GGCAAGGCTACCGCCAAGTACTTCTTCTACAGCAACATCATGAACTTTTTCAAGACCGAGATTACCCTGG
CCAACGGCGAGATCCGGAAGCGGCCTCTGATCGAGACAAACGGCGAAACCGGGGAGATCGTGTGGGATAA
GGGCCGGGATTTTGCCACCGTGCGGAAAGTGCTGAGCATGCCCCAAGTGAATATCGTGAAAAAGACCGAG
GTGCAGACAGGCGGCTTCAGCAAAGAGTCTATCCTGCCCAAGAGGAACAGCGATAAGCTGATCGCCAGAA
AGAAGGACTGGGACCCTAAGAAGTACGGCGGCTTCGACAGCCCCACCGTGGCCTATTCTGTGCTGGTGGT
GGCCAAAGTGGAAAAGGGCAAGTCCAAGAAACTGAAGAGTGTGAAAGAGCTGCTGGGGATCACCATCATG
GAAAGAAGCAGCTTCGAGAAGAATCCCATCGACTTTCTGGAAGCCAAGGGCTACAAAGAAGTGAAAAAGG
ACCTGATCATCAAGCTGCCTAAGTACTCCCTGTTCGAGCTGGAAAACGGCCGGAAGAGAATGCTGGCCTC
TGCCGGCGAACTGCAGAAGGGAAACGAACTGGCCCTGCCCTCCAAATATGTGAACTTCCTGTACCTGGCC
AGCCACTATGAGAAGCTGAAGGGCTCCCCCGAGGATAATGAGCAGAAACAGCTGTTTGTGGAACAGCACA
AGCACTACCTGGACGAGATCATCGAGCAGATCAGCGAGTTCTCCAAGAGAGTGATCCTGGCCGACGCTAA
TCTGGACAAAGTGCTGTCCGCCTACAACAAGCACCGGGATAAGCCCATCAGAGAGCAGGCCGAGAATATC
ATCCACCTGTTTACCCTGACCAATCTGGGAGCCCCTGCCGCCTTCAAGTACTTTGACACCACCATCGACC
GGAAGAGGTACACCAGCACCAAAGAGGTGCTGGACGCCACCCTGATCCACCAGAGCATCACCGGCCTGTA
CGAGACACGGATCGACCTGTCTCAGCTGGGAGGCGACAGCCCCAAGAAGAAGAGAAAGGTGGAGGCCAGC
TAAGAATTCCTAGAGCTCGCTGATCAGCCTCGACTGTGCCTTCTAGTTGCCAGCCATCTGTTGTTTGCCC
CTCCCCCGTGCCTTCCTTGACCCTGGAAGGTGCCACTCCCACTGTCCTTTCCTAATAAAATGAGGAAATT
GCATCGCATTGTCTGAGTAGGTGTCATTCTATTCTGGGGGGTGGGGTGGGGCAGGACAGCAAGGGGGAGG
ATTGGGAAGAGAATAGCAGGCATGCTGGGGAGCGGCCGCAGGAACCCCTAGTGATGGAGTTGGCCACTCC
CTCTCTGCGCGCTCGCTCGCTCACTGAGGCCGGGCGACCAAAGGTCGCCCGACGCCCGGGCTTTGCCCGG
GCGGCCTCAGTGAGCGAGCGAGCGCGCAGCTGCCTGCAGGGGCGCCTGATGCGGTATTTTCTCCTTACGC
ATCTGTGCGGTATTTCACACCGCATA
[142 nt withheld, positions 5907-6048]
C
[141 nt withheld, positions 6050-6190]
CCTTTGACGTTGGAGTCCACGTTCTTT
[37 nt withheld, positions 6218-6254]
ACCCTATCTCGGGCTATTCTTTTGATTTATAAGGGATTTTGCCGATTTCGGCCTATTGGTTAAAAAATGA
GCTGATTTAACAAAAATTTAACGCGAATTTTAACAAAATATTAACGTTTACAATTTTATGGTGCACTCTC
AGTACAATCTGCTCTGATGCCGCATAGTTAAGCCAGCCCCGACACCCGCCAACACCCGCTGACGCGCCCT
GACGGGCTTGTCTGCTCCCGGCATCCGCTTACAGACAAGCTGTGACCGTCTCCGGGAGCTGCATGTGTCA
GAGGTTTTCACCGTCATCACCGAAACGCGCGAGACGAAAGGGCCTCGTGATACGCCTATTTTTATAGGTT
AATGTCATGATAATAATGGTTTCTTAGACGTCAGGTGGCACTTTTCGGGGAAATGTGCGCGGAACCCCTA
TTTGTTTATTTTTCTAAATACATTCAAATATGTATCCGCTCATGAGACAATAACCCTGATAAATGCTTCA
ATAATATTGAAAAAGGAAGAGTATGAGTATTCAACATTTCCGTGTCGCCCTTATTCCCTTTTTTGCGGCA
TTTTGCCTTCCTGTTTTTGCTCACCCAGAAACGCTGGTGAAAGTAAAAGATGCTGAAGATCAGTTGGGTG
CACGAGTGGGTTACATCGAACTGGATCTCAACAGCGGTAAGATCCTTGAGAGTTTTCGCCCCGAAGAACG
TTTTCCAATGATGAGCACTTTTAAAGTTCTGCTATGTGGCGCGGTATTATCCCGTATTGACGCCGGGCAA
GAGCAACTCGGTCGCCGCATACACTATTCTCAGAATGACTTGGTTGAGTACTCACCAGTCACAGAAAAGC
ATCTTACGGATGGCATGACAGTAAGAGAATTATGCAGTGCTGCCATAACCATGAGTGATAACACTGCGGC
CAACTTACTTCTGACAACGATCGGAGGACCGAAGGAGCTAACCGCTTTTTTGCACAACATGGGGGATCAT
GTAACTCGCCTTGATCGTTGGGAACCGGAGCTGAATGAAGCCATACCAAACGACGAGCGTGACACCACGA
TGCCTGTAGCAATGGCAACAACGTTGCGCAAACTATTAACTGGCGAACTACTTACTCTAGCTTCCCGGCA
ACAATTAATAGACTGGATGGAGGCGGATAAAGTTGCAGGACCACTTCTGCGCTCGGCCCTTCCGGCTGGC
TGGTTTATTGCTGATAAATCTGGAGCCGGTGAGCGTGGAAGCCGCGGTATCATTGCAGCACTGGGGCCAG
ATGGTAAGCCCTCCCGTATCGTAGTTATCTACACGACGGGGAGTCAGGCAACTATGGATGAACGAAATAG
ACAGATCGCTGAGATAGGTGCCTCACTGATTAAGCATTGGTAACTGTCAGACCAAGTTTACTCATATATA
CTTTAGATTGATTTAAAACTTCATTTTTAATTTAAAAGGATCTAGGTGAAGATCCTTTTTGATAATCTCA
TGACCAAAATCCCTTAACGTGAGTTTTCGTTCCACTGAGCGTCAGACCCCGTAGAAAAGATCAAAGGATC
TTCTTGAGATCCTTTTTTTCTGCGCGTAATCTGCTGCTTGCAAACAAAAAAACCACCGCTACCAGCGGTG
GTTTGTTTGCCGGATCAAGAGCTACCAACTCTTTTTCCGAAGGTAACTGGCTTCAGCAGAGCGCAGATAC
CAAATACTGTCCTTCTAGTGTAGCCGTAGTTAGGCCACCACTTCAAGAACTCTGTAGCACCGCCTACATA
CCTCGCTCTGCTAATCCTGTTACCAGTGGCTGCTGCCAGTGGCGATAAGTCGTGTCTTACCGGGTTGGAC
TCAAGACGATAGTTACCGGATAAGGCGCAGCGGTCGGGCTGAACGGGGGGTTCGTGCACACAGCCCAGCT
TGGAGCGAACGACCTACACCGAACTGAGATACCTACAGCGTGAGCTATGAGAAAGCGCCACGCTTCCCGA
AGGGAGAAAGGCGGACAGGTATCCGGTAAGCGGCAGGGTCGGAACAGGAGAGCGCACGAGGGAGCTTCCA
GGGGGAAACGCCTGGTATCTTTATAGTCCTGTCGGGTTTCGCCACCTCTGACTTGAGCGTCGATTTTTGT
GATGCTCGTCAGGGGGGCGGAGCCTATGGAAAAACGCCAGCAACGCGGCCTTTTTACGGTTCCTGGCCTT
TTGCTGGCCTTTTGCTCACATGT
