Features (pLannotate 1.2.2; 18 found; start..end, strand, type, name):
      1..241     +  promoter       U6 promoter: RNA polymerase III promoter for human U6 snRNA
    289..356     +  misc_RNA       tracrRNA (fragment): trans-activating CRISPR RNA for the Streptococcus pyogenes CRISPR/Cas9 system
    363..406     +  misc_RNA       gRNA scaffold (fragment): guide RNA scaffold for the Streptococcus pyogenes CRISPR/Cas9 system
    453..738     +  enhancer       CMV enhancer: human cytomegalovirus immediate early enhancer; contains an 18-bp deletion relative to the standard CMV enhancer
    740..1016    +  promoter       chicken β-actin promoter: No description available
   1017..1244    +  intron         hybrid intron: hybrid between chicken β-actin (CBA) and minute virus of mice (MMV) introns (Gray et al., 2011)
   1265..1292    +  CDS            3xHA (fragment): three tandem HA epitope tags
   1325..3040    +  CDS            Cas9(N): N-terminal portion of Streptococcus pyogenes Cas9 (Zetsche et al., 2015)
   2927..5425    +  CDS            Cas9(C): C-terminal portion of Streptococcus pyogenes Cas9 (Zetsche et al., 2015)
   5492..5603    +  polyA_signal   bGH poly(A) signal: bovine growth hormone polyadenylation signal
   5708..5848    +  repeat_region  AAV2 ITR: inverted terminal repeat of adeno-associated virus serotype 2 inverted
   5853..5904    -  misc_feature   bom (fragment): basis of mobility region from pBR322
   5923..6378    +  rep_origin     f1 ori (sequence partly withheld): f1 bacteriophage origin of replication; arrow indicates direction of (+) strand synthesis
   6379..6428    -  misc_feature   bom (fragment): basis of mobility region from pBR322
   6530..6565    -  CDS            rop (fragment): Rop protein, which maintains plasmids at low copy number; rop
   6660..6764    +  promoter       AmpR promoter: bla
   6765..7625    +  CDS            AmpR: β-lactamase; bla; confers resistance to ampicillin, carbenicillin, and related antibiotics
   7796..8384    +  rep_origin     ori: high-copy-number ColE1/pMB1/pBR322/pUC origin of replication
>Addgene plasmid #122314 | px335-sgRNA-EF(Cas9n)-Rad21-R | addgene full sequence | sequence record 238355 | Addgene NGS Result
GAGGGCCTATTTCCCATGATTCCTTCATATTTGCATATACGATACAAGGCTGTTAGAGAGATAATTGGAA
TTAATTTGACTGTAAACACAAAGATATTAGTACAAAATACGTGACGTAGAAAGTAATAATTTCTTGGGTA
GTTTGCAGTTTTAAAATTATGTTTTAAAATGGACTATCATATGCTTACCGTAACTTGAAAGTATTTCGAT
TTCTTGGCTTTATATATCTTGTGGAAAGGACGAAACACCGCCACGGTTCCATATTATCTGGTTTAAGAGC
TATGCTGGAAACAGCATAGCAAGTTTAAATAAGGCTAGTCCGTTATCAACTTGAAAAAGTGGCACCGAGT
CGGTGCTTTTTTGTTTTAGAGCTAGAAATAGCAAGTTAAAATAAGGCTAGTCCGTTTTTAGCGCGTGCGC
CAATTCTGCAGACAAATGGCTCTAGAGGTACCCGTTACATAACTTACGGTAAATGGCCCGCCTGGCTGAC
CGCCCAACGACCCCCGCCCATTGACGTCAATAGTAACGCCAATAGGGACTTTCCATTGACGTCAATGGGT
GGAGTATTTACGGTAAACTGCCCACTTGGCAGTACATCAAGTGTATCATATGCCAAGTACGCCCCCTATT
GACGTCAATGACGGTAAATGGCCCGCCTGGCATTGTGCCCAGTACATGACCTTATGGGACTTTCCTACTT
GGCAGTACATCTACGTATTAGTCATCGCTATTACCATGGTCGAGGTGAGCCCCACGTTCTGCTTCACTCT
CCCCATCTCCCCCCCCTCCCCACCCCCAATTTTGTATTTATTTATTTTTTAATTATTTTGTGCAGCGATG
GGGGCGGGGGGGGGGGGGGGCGCGCGCCAGGCGGGGCGGGGGGGGGGGGGGGGGGGGGGGGGGGGGGGGG
GGGGGGGGCGGCGGCAGCCAATCAGAGCGGCGCGCTCCGAAAGTTTCCTTTTATGGCGAGGCGGCGGCGG
CGGCGGCCCTATAAAAAGCGAAGCGCGCGGCGGGCGGGAGTCGCTGCGCGCTGCCTTCGCCCCGTGCCCC
GCTCCGCCGCCGCCTCGCGCCGCCCGCCCCGGCTCTGACTGACCGCGTTACTCCCACAGGTGAGCGGGCG
GGACGGCCCTTCTCCTCCGGGCTGTAATTAGCTGAGCAAGAGGTAAGGGTTTAAGGGATGGTTGGTTGGT
GGGGTATTAATGTTTAATTACCTGGAGCACCTGCCTGAAATCACTTTTTTTCAGGTTGGACCGGTGCCAC
CATGTACCCATACGATGTTCCAGATTACGCTTCGCCGAAGAAAAAGCGCAAGGTCGAAGCGTCCGACAAG
AAGTACAGCATCGGCCTGGCCATCGGCACCAACTCTGTGGGCTGGGCCGTGATCACCGACGAGTACAAGG
TGCCCAGCAAGAAATTCAAGGTGCTGGGCAACACCGACCGGCACAGCATCAAGAAGAACCTGATCGGAGC
CCTGCTGTTCGACAGCGGCGAAACAGCCGAGGCCACCCGGCTGAAGAGAACCGCCAGAAGAAGATACACC
AGACGGAAGAACCGGATCTGCTATCTGCAAGAGATCTTCAGCAACGAGATGGCCAAGGTGGACGACAGCT
TCTTCCACAGACTGGAAGAGTCCTTCCTGGTGGAAGAGGATAAGAAGCACGAGCGGCACCCCATCTTCGG
CAACATCGTGGACGAGGTGGCCTACCACGAGAAGTACCCCACCATCTACCACCTGAGAAAGAAACTGGTG
GACAGCACCGACAAGGCCGACCTGCGGCTGATCTATCTGGCCCTGGCCCACATGATCAAGTTCCGGGGCC
ACTTCCTGATCGAGGGCGACCTGAACCCCGACAACAGCGACGTGGACAAGCTGTTCATCCAGCTGGTGCA
GACCTACAACCAGCTGTTCGAGGAAAACCCCATCAACGCCAGCGGCGTGGACGCCAAGGCCATCCTGTCT
GCCAGACTGAGCAAGAGCAGACGGCTGGAAAATCTGATCGCCCAGCTGCCCGGCGAGAAGAAGAATGGCC
TGTTCGGCAACCTGATTGCCCTGAGCCTGGGCCTGACCCCCAACTTCAAGAGCAACTTCGACCTGGCCGA
GGATGCCAAACTGCAGCTGAGCAAGGACACCTACGACGACGACCTGGACAACCTGCTGGCCCAGATCGGC
GACCAGTACGCCGACCTGTTTCTGGCCGCCAAGAACCTGTCCGACGCCATCCTGCTGAGCGACATCCTGA
GAGTGAACACCGAGATCACCAAGGCCCCCCTGAGCGCCTCTATGATCAAGAGATACGACGAGCACCACCA
GGACCTGACCCTGCTGAAAGCTCTCGTGCGGCAGCAGCTGCCTGAGAAGTACAAAGAGATTTTCTTCGAC
CAGAGCAAGAACGGCTACGCCGGCTACATTGACGGCGGAGCCAGCCAGGAAGAGTTCTACAAGTTCATCA
AGCCCATCCTGGAAAAGATGGACGGCACCGAGGAACTGCTCGTGAAGCTGAACAGAGAGGACCTGCTGCG
GAAGCAGCGGACCTTCGACAACGGCAGCATCCCCCACCAGATCCACCTGGGAGAGCTGCACGCCATTCTG
CGGCGGCAGGAAGATTTTTACCCATTCCTGAAGGACAACCGGGAAAAGATCGAGAAGATCCTGACCTTCC
GCATCCCCTACTACGTGGGCCCTCTGGCCAGGGGAAACAGCAGATTCGCCTGGATGACCAGAAAGAGCGA
GGAAACCATCACCCCCTGGAACTTCGAGGAAGTGGTGGACAAGGGCGCTTCCGCCCAGAGCTTCATCGAG
CGGATGACCAACTTCGATAAGAACCTGCCCAACGAGAAGGTGCTGCCCAAGCACAGCCTGCTGTACGAGT
ACTTCACCGTGTATAACGAGCTGACCAAAGTGAAATACGTGACCGAGGGAATGAGAAAGCCCGCCTTCCT
GAGCGGCGAGCAGAAAAAGGCCATCGTGGACCTGCTGTTCAAGACCAACCGGAAAGTGACCGTGAAGCAG
CTGAAAGAGGACTACTTCAAGAAAATCGAGTGCTTCGACTCCGTGGAAATCTCCGGCGTGGAAGATCGGT
TCAACGCCTCCCTGGGCACATACCACGATCTGCTGAAAATTATCAAGGACAAGGACTTCCTGGACAATGA
GGAAAACGAGGACATTCTGGAAGATATCGTGCTGACCCTGACACTGTTTGAGGACAGAGAGATGATCGAG
GAACGGCTGAAAACCTATGCCCACCTGTTCGACGACAAAGTGATGAAGCAGCTGAAGCGGCGGAGATACA
CCGGCTGGGGCAGGCTGAGCCGGAAGCTGATCAACGGCATCCGGGACAAGCAGTCCGGCAAGACAATCCT
GGATTTCCTGAAGTCCGACGGCTTCGCCAACAGAAACTTCATGCAGCTGATCCACGACGACAGCCTGACC
TTTAAAGAGGACATCCAGAAAGCCCAGGTGTCCGGCCAGGGCGATAGCCTGCACGAGCACATTGCCAATC
TGGCCGGCAGCCCCGCCATTAAGAAGGGCATCCTGCAGACAGTGAAGGTGGTGGACGAGCTCGTGAAAGT
GATGGGCCGGCACAAGCCCGAGAACATCGTGATCGAAATGGCCAGAGAGAACCAGACCACCCAGAAGGGA
CAGAAGAACAGCCGCGAGAGAATGAAGCGGATCGAAGAGGGCATCAAAGAGCTGGGCAGCCAGATCCTGA
AAGAACACCCCGTGGAAAACACCCAGCTGCAGAACGAGAAGCTGTACCTGTACTACCTGCAGAATGGGCG
GGATATGTACGTGGACCAGGAACTGGACATCAACCGGCTGTCCGACTACGATGTGGACCATATCGTGCCT
CAGAGCTTTCTGAAGGACGACTCCATCGACAACAAGGTGCTGACCAGAAGCGACAAGAACCGGGGCAAGA
GCGACAACGTGCCCTCCGAAGAGGTCGTGAAGAAGATGAAGAACTACTGGCGGCAGCTGCTGAACGCCAA
GCTGATTACCCAGAGAAAGTTCGACAATCTGACCAAGGCCGAGAGAGGCGGCCTGAGCGAACTGGATAAG
GCCGGCTTCATCAAGAGACAGCTGGTGGAAACCCGGCAGATCACAAAGCACGTGGCACAGATCCTGGACT
CCCGGATGAACACTAAGTACGACGAGAATGACAAGCTGATCCGGGAAGTGAAAGTGATCACCCTGAAGTC
CAAGCTGGTGTCCGATTTCCGGAAGGATTTCCAGTTTTACAAAGTGCGCGAGATCAACAACTACCACCAC
GCCCACGACGCCTACCTGAACGCCGTCGTGGGAACCGCCCTGATCAAAAAGTACCCTAAGCTGGAAAGCG
AGTTCGTGTACGGCGACTACAAGGTGTACGACGTGCGGAAGATGATCGCCAAGAGCGAGCAGGAAATCGG
CAAGGCTACCGCCAAGTACTTCTTCTACAGCAACATCATGAACTTTTTCAAGACCGAGATTACCCTGGCC
AACGGCGAGATCCGGAAGCGGCCTCTGATCGAGACAAACGGCGAAACCGGGGAGATCGTGTGGGATAAGG
GCCGGGATTTTGCCACCGTGCGGAAAGTGCTGAGCATGCCCCAAGTGAATATCGTGAAAAAGACCGAGGT
GCAGACAGGCGGCTTCAGCAAAGAGTCTATCCTGCCCAAGAGGAACAGCGATAAGCTGATCGCCAGAAAG
AAGGACTGGGACCCTAAGAAGTACGGCGGCTTCGACAGCCCCACCGTGGCCTATTCTGTGCTGGTGGTGG
CCAAAGTGGAAAAGGGCAAGTCCAAGAAACTGAAGAGTGTGAAAGAGCTGCTGGGGATCACCATCATGGA
AAGAAGCAGCTTCGAGAAGAATCCCATCGACTTTCTGGAAGCCAAGGGCTACAAAGAAGTGAAAAAGGAC
CTGATCATCAAGCTGCCTAAGTACTCCCTGTTCGAGCTGGAAAACGGCCGGAAGAGAATGCTGGCCTCTG
CCGGCGAACTGCAGAAGGGAAACGAACTGGCCCTGCCCTCCAAATATGTGAACTTCCTGTACCTGGCCAG
CCACTATGAGAAGCTGAAGGGCTCCCCCGAGGATAATGAGCAGAAACAGCTGTTTGTGGAACAGCACAAG
CACTACCTGGACGAGATCATCGAGCAGATCAGCGAGTTCTCCAAGAGAGTGATCCTGGCCGACGCTAATC
TGGACAAAGTGCTGTCCGCCTACAACAAGCACCGGGATAAGCCCATCAGAGAGCAGGCCGAGAATATCAT
CCACCTGTTTACCCTGACCAATCTGGGAGCCCCTGCCGCCTTCAAGTACTTTGACACCACCATCGACCGG
AAGAGGTACACCAGCACCAAAGAGGTGCTGGACGCCACCCTGATCCACCAGAGCATCACCGGCCTGTACG
AGACACGGATCGACCTGTCTCAGCTGGGAGGCGACAGCCCCAAGAAGAAGAGAAAGGTGGAGGCCAGCTA
AGAATTCCTAGAGCTCGCTGATCAGCCTCGACTGTGCCTTCTAGTTGCCAGCCATCTGTTGTTTGCCCCT
CCCCCGTGCCTTCCTTGACCCTGGAAGGTGCCACTCCCACTGTCCTTTCCTAATAAAATGAGGAAATTGC
ATCGCATTGTCTGAGTAGGTGTCATTCTATTCTGGGGGGTGGGGTGGGGCAGGACAGCAAGGGGGAGGAT
TGGGAAGAGAATAGCAGGCATGCTGGGGAGCGGCCGCAGGAACCCCTAGTGATGGAGTTGGCCACTCCCT
CTCTGCGCGCTCGCTCGCTCACTGAGGCCGGGCGACCAAAGGTCGCCCGACGCCCGGGCTTTGCCCGGGC
GGCCTCAGTGAGCGAGCGAGCGCGCAGCTGCCTGCAGGGGCGCCTGATGCGGTATTTTCTCCTTACGCAT
CTGTGCGGTATTTCACACCGCATA
[95 nt withheld, positions 5905-5999]
T
[46 nt withheld, positions 6001-6046]
C
[141 nt withheld, positions 6048-6188]
CCTTTGACGTTGGAGTCCACGTTCTTT
[37 nt withheld, positions 6216-6252]
ACTCTATCTCGGGCTATTCTTTTGATTTATAAGGGATTTTGCCGATTTCGGTCTATTGGTTAAAAAATGA
GCTGATTTAACAAAAATTTAACGCGAATTTTAACAAAATATTAACGTTTACAATTTTATGGTGCACTCTC
AGTACAATCTGCTCTGATGCCGCATAGTTAAGCCAGCCCCGACACCCGCCAACACCCGCTGACGCGCCCT
GACGGGCTTGTCTGCTCCCGGCATCCGCTTACAGACAAGCTGTGACCGTCTCCGGGAGCTGCATGTGTCA
GAGGTTTTCACCGTCATCACCGAAACGCGCGAGACGAAAGGGCCTCGTGATACGCCTATTTTTATAGGTT
AATGTCATGATAATAATGGTTTCTTAGACGTCAGGTGGCACTTTTCGGGGAAATGTGCGCGGAACCCCTA
TTTGTTTATTTTTCTAAATACATTCAAATATGTATCCGCTCATGAGACAATAACCCTGATAAATGCTTCA
ATAATATTGAAAAAGGAAGAGTATGAGTATTCAACATTTCCGTGTCGCCCTTATTCCCTTTTTTGCGGCA
TTTTGCCTTCCTGTTTTTGCTCACCCAGAAACGCTGGTGAAAGTAAAAGATGCTGAAGATCAGTTGGGTG
CACGAGTGGGTTACATCGAACTGGATCTCAACAGCGGTAAGATCCTTGAGAGTTTTCGCCCCGAAGAACG
TTTTCCAATGATGAGCACTTTTAAAGTTCTGCTATGTGGCGCGGTATTATCCCGTATTGACGCCGGGCAA
GAGCAACTCGGTCGCCGCATACACTATTCTCAGAATGACTTGGTTGAGTACTCACCAGTCACAGAAAAGC
ATCTTACGGATGGCATGACAGTAAGAGAATTATGCAGTGCTGCCATAACCATGAGTGATAACACTGCGGC
CAACTTACTTCTGACAACGATCGGAGGACCGAAGGAGCTAACCGCTTTTTTGCACAACATGGGGGATCAT
GTAACTCGCCTTGATCGTTGGGAACCGGAGCTGAATGAAGCCATACCAAACGACGAGCGTGACACCACGA
TGCCTGTAGCAATGGCAACAACGTTGCGCAAACTATTAACTGGCGAACTACTTACTCTAGCTTCCCGGCA
ACAATTAATAGACTGGATGGAGGCGGATAAAGTTGCAGGACCACTTCTGCGCTCGGCCCTTCCGGCTGGC
TGGTTTATTGCTGATAAATCTGGAGCCGGTGAGCGTGGAAGCCGCGGTATCATTGCAGCACTGGGGCCAG
ATGGTAAGCCCTCCCGTATCGTAGTTATCTACACGACGGGGAGTCAGGCAACTATGGATGAACGAAATAG
ACAGATCGCTGAGATAGGTGCCTCACTGATTAAGCATTGGTAACTGTCAGACCAAGTTTACTCATATATA
CTTTAGATTGATTTAAAACTTCATTTTTAATTTAAAAGGATCTAGGTGAAGATCCTTTTTGATAATCTCA
TGACCAAAATCCCTTAACGTGAGTTTTCGTTCCACTGAGCGTCAGACCCCGTAGAAAAGATCAAAGGATC
TTCTTGAGATCCTTTTTTTCTGCGCGTAATCTGCTGCTTGCAAACAAAAAAACCACCGCTACCAGCGGTG
GTTTGTTTGCCGGATCAAGAGCTACCAACTCTTTTTCCGAAGGTAACTGGCTTCAGCAGAGCGCAGATAC
CAAATACTGTTCTTCTAGTGTAGCCGTAGTTAGGCCACCACTTCAAGAACTCTGTAGCACCGCCTACATA
CCTCGCTCTGCTAATCCTGTTACCAGTGGCTGCTGCCAGTGGCGATAAGTCGTGTCTTACCGGGTTGGAC
TCAAGACGATAGTTACCGGATAAGGCGCAGCGGTCGGGCTGAACGGGGGGTTCGTGCACACAGCCCAGCT
TGGAGCGAACGACCTACACCGAACTGAGATACCTACAGCGTGAGCTATGAGAAAGCGCCACGCTTCCCGA
AGGGAGAAAGGCGGACAGGTATCCGGTAAGCGGCAGGGTCGGAACAGGAGAGCGCACGAGGGAGCTTCCA
GGGGGAAACGCCTGGTATCTTTATAGTCCTGTCGGGTTTCGCCACCTCTGACTTGAGCGTCGATTTTTGT
GATGCTCGTCAGGGGGGCGGAGCCTATGGAAAAACGCCAGCAACGCGGCCTTTTTACGGTTCCTGGCCTT
TTGCTGGCCTTTTGCTCACATGT
